Addgene plasmid #59359: pLenLox_U6 Nlgn3
Purpose: Lentiviral expression vector: Neuroligin 3 shRNA under control of mouse U6 promoter, EGFP-expression driven by CAG promoter to monitor expression.
Depositing lab: Peter Scheiffele. Depositing organization: Columbia University. Publication: Control of excitatory and inhibitory synapse formation by neuroligins. Chih B, Engelman H, Scheiffele P. Science. 2005 Feb 25;307(5713):1324-8. Epub 2005 Jan 27. 10.1126/science.1107470 PubMed 15681343.
Backbone
  Vector backbone: pLL3.7
  Backbone size w/o insert (bp): 8777
  Total vector size (bp): 8831
  Modifications to backbone: GFP expression is driven by CAG-promoter (instead of CMV-promoter)
  Vector type: Mammalian Expression, Lentiviral
Growth in bacteria
  Bacterial resistance: Ampicillin, 100 μg/mL
  Growth temperature: 30°C
  Growth strain: Stbl3
  Growth instructions: Growth in standard bacterial strains (e.g. DH5alpha) at 37°C is possible, however, growth in SURE cells (37°C) or Stbl3 cells (30°C) is recommended to reduce the risk of recombination.
  Copy number: High Copy
Gene/Insert 1
  Gene/Insert name: Neuroligin 3 shRNA (rat) (alt name: Nlgn3)
  Species: R. norvegicus (rat)
  Insert size (bp): 54
  GenBank ID: NM_134336
  Entrez Gene: Nlgn3
  Promoter: mouse U6
  Cloning method: Restriction Enzyme; 5′ cloning site HpaI (destroyed during cloning); 3′ cloning site XhoI (not destroyed)
  Sequencing primers: 5′ mU6-F (5'-CAGCACAAAAGGAAACTCACC-3'); mU6-F2 (5'-ACAGACTTGTGGGAGAAGC-3')
Gene/Insert 2
  Gene/Insert name: eGFP (alt name: enhanced green fluorescent protein)
  Insert size (bp): 720
  Promoter: CAG
  Cloning method: Unknown
  Sequencing primers: 5′ pCAG-F (5'-GCAACGTGCTGGTTATTGTG-3')
Terms and licenses: Academic/Nonprofit Terms; Industry Terms: Not Available to Industry
Depositor comments: Suitable for knockdown of rat Nlgn3.
How to cite: pLenLox_U6 Nlgn3 was a gift from Peter Scheiffele (Addgene plasmid # 59359 ; http://n2t.net/addgene:59359 ; RRID:Addgene_59359)
