[The description below was written by a language model from this plasmid's Addgene catalogue record and pLannotate feature annotations shown in this document.]
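Description:
pLenLox_U6 Nlgn3 is an 8,831 bp HIV-1-based lentiviral vector built on the pLL3.7 (LentiLox) backbone for shRNA-mediated knockdown of rat Neuroligin 3 in mammalian cells. It is maintained in bacteria through a high-copy ColE1/pUC-type origin and an ampicillin resistance gene. Because of its repeated LTR sequences, recombination-deficient host strains are recommended. The viral genome is transcribed in packaging cells from a CMV enhancer/promoter fused to a truncated 5' LTR. It carries the standard cis elements for packaging and transduction: the Ψ packaging signal with a gag fragment, the Rev response element for nuclear export of the unspliced genomic RNA, the cPPT/CTS, a WPRE to enhance transcript expression, and a truncated downstream LTR preceded by a nef fragment. No viral structural or enzymatic genes are intact, so these functions must come from separate helper plasmids.

The payload consists of two independent expression units. A mouse U6 RNA polymerase III promoter drives a 54 bp hairpin insert targeting rat Nlgn3, cloned between the HpaI site (destroyed) and XhoI site. Downstream, EGFP is expressed from a CAG promoter (CMV enhancer, chicken β-actin promoter and chimeric intron), which replaces the CMV promoter of the parental pLL3.7. EGFP lets users identify transfected or transduced cells. The CAG-EGFP cassette is flanked by two loxP sites, a feature of the LentiLox design, so Cre recombinase would be expected to remove the reporter. The record does not describe any use of this feature. The associated publication concerns the role of neuroligins in excitatory and inhibitory synapse formation.
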