Features (pLannotate 1.2.2; 25 found; start..end, strand, type, name):
     31..83      -  misc_feature   bom (fragment): basis of mobility region from pBR322
    238..617     +  enhancer       CMV enhancer: human cytomegalovirus immediate early enhancer
    618..817     +  promoter       CMV promoter: human cytomegalovirus (CMV) immediate early promoter
    835..1015    +  LTR            5' LTR (truncated): truncated 5' long terminal repeat (LTR) from HIV-1
   1062..1187    +  misc_feature   HIV-1 Ψ: packaging signal of human immunodeficiency virus type 1
   1171..1509    +  CDS            HIV-1 gag (fragment): gag protein from human immunodeficiency virus 1; gag
   1686..1919    +  misc_feature   RRE: The Rev response element (RRE) of HIV-1 allows for Rev-dependent mRNA export from the nucleus to the cytoplasm.
   2296..2396    +  CDS            Rev (fragment): human immunodeficiency virus 1 (HIV-1) Rev protein; rev; enhances nuclear export of unspliced and incompletely spliced viral mRNAs
   2446..2563    +  misc_feature   cPPT/CTS: central polypurine tract and central termination sequence of HIV-1
   2622..2935    +  promoter       U6 promoter: RNA polymerase III promoter for mouse U6 snRNA (Das et al., 1988)
   2990..3015    -  misc_feature   MCS (fragment): pBluescript multiple cloning site
   3050..3083    +  protein_bind   loxP: Cre-mediated recombination occurs in the 8-bp core sequence (GCATACAT). Cre recombinase
   3208..3511    +  enhancer       CMV enhancer: human cytomegalovirus immediate early enhancer
   3513..3790    +  promoter       chicken β-actin promoter: No description available
   3792..4809    +  intron         chimeric intron: chimera between introns from chicken β-actin and rabbit β-globin
   4892..5608    +  CDS            EGFP: EGFP is a basic (constitutively fluorescent) green fluorescent protein published in 1996, derived from Aequorea victoria. It is reported to be a rapidly-maturing weak dimer with moderate acid sensitivity.
   5631..5664    +  protein_bind   loxP: Cre-mediated recombination occurs in the 8-bp core sequence (GCATACAT). Cre recombinase
   5697..5720    +  misc_feature   MCS (fragment): pBluescript multiple cloning site
   5720..6308    +  misc_feature   WPRE: woodchuck hepatitis virus posttranscriptional regulatory element
   6309..6328    +  misc_feature   MCS (fragment): pBluescript multiple cloning site
   6330..6830    +  CDS            nef (fragment): NEF_HV1LA - Experimental evidence at protein level: Swiss-Prot protein existence level 1. Extracellular Nef protein targets CD4(+) T-lymphocytes for apoptosis by interacting with CXCR4 surface receptors. From Human immunodeficiency virus type 1 group M subtype B (isolate Lai) (HIV-1).
   6837..7017    +  LTR            5' LTR (truncated): truncated 5' long terminal repeat (LTR) from HIV-1
   7079..7667    -  rep_origin     ori: high-copy-number ColE1/pMB1/pBR322/pUC origin of replication
   7838..8698    -  CDS            AmpR: β-lactamase; bla; confers resistance to ampicillin, carbenicillin, and related antibiotics
   8699..8803    -  promoter       AmpR promoter: bla
>Addgene plasmid #59359 | pLenLox_U6 Nlgn3 | depositor full sequence | sequence record 92032 | pLenLox_U6 Nlgn3 sequence 8831 bps
GTCGACGGATCGGGAGATCTCCCGATCCCCTATGGTGCACTCTCAGTACAATCTGCTCTGATGCCGCATA
GTTAAGCCAGTATCTGCTCCCTGCTTGTGTGTTGGAGGTCGCTGAGTAGTGCGCGAGCAAAATTTAAGCT
ACAACAAGGCAAGGCTTGACCGACAATTGCATGAAGAATCTGCTTAGGGTTAGGCGTTTTGCGCTGCTTC
GCGATGTACGGGCCAGATATACGCGTTGACATTGATTATTGACTAGTTATTAATAGTAATCAATTACGGG
GTCATTAGTTCATAGCCCATATATGGAGTTCCGCGTTACATAACTTACGGTAAATGGCCCGCCTGGCTGA
CCGCCCAACGACCCCCGCCCATTGACGTCAATAATGACGTATGTTCCCATAGTAACGCCAATAGGGACTT
TCCATTGACGTCAATGGGTGGAGTATTTACGGTAAACTGCCCACTTGGCAGTACATCAAGTGTATCATAT
GCCAAGTACGCCCCCTATTGACGTCAATGACGGTAAATGGCCCGCCTGGCATTATGCCCAGTACATGACC
TTATGGGACTTTCCTACTTGGCAGTACATCTACGTATTAGTCATCGCTATTACCATGGTGATGCGGTTTT
GGCAGTACATCAATGGGCGTGGATAGCGGTTTGACTCACGGGGATTTCCAAGTCTCCACCCCATTGACGT
CAATGGGAGTTTGTTTTGGCACCAAAATCAACGGGACTTTCCAAAATGTCGTAACAACTCCGCCCCATTG
ACGCAAATGGGCGGTAGGCGTGTACGGTGGGAGGTCTATATAAGCAGCGCGTTTTGCCTGTACTGGGTCT
CTCTGGTTAGACCAGATCTGAGCCTGGGAGCTCTCTGGCTAACTAGGGAACCCACTGCTTAAGCCTCAAT
AAAGCTTGCCTTGAGTGCTTCAAGTAGTGTGTGCCCGTCTGTTGTGTGACTCTGGTAACTAGAGATCCCT
CAGACCCTTTTAGTCAGTGTGGAAAATCTCTAGCAGTGGCGCCCGAACAGGGACTTGAAAGCGAAAGGGA
AACCAGAGGAGCTCTCTCGACGCAGGACTCGGCTTGCTGAAGCGCGCACGGCAAGAGGCGAGGGGCGGCG
ACTGGTGAGTACGCCAAAAATTTTGACTAGCGGAGGCTAGAAGGAGAGAGATGGGTGCGAGAGCGTCAGT
ATTAAGCGGGGGAGAATTAGATCGCGATGGGAAAAAATTCGGTTAAGGCCAGGGGGAAAGAAAAAATATA
AATTAAAACATATAGTATGGGCAAGCAGGGAGCTAGAACGATTCGCAGTTAATCCTGGCCTGTTAGAAAC
ATCAGAAGGCTGTAGACAAATACTGGGACAGCTACAACCATCCCTTCAGACAGGATCAGAAGAACTTAGA
TCATTATATAATACAGTAGCAACCCTCTATTGTGTGCATCAAAGGATAGAGATAAAAGACACCAAGGAAG
CTTTAGACAAGATAGAGGAAGAGCAAAACAAAAGTAAGACCACCGCACAGCAAGCGGCCGGCCGCGCTGA
TCTTCAGACCTGGAGGAGGAGATATGAGGGACAATTGGAGAAGTGAATTATATAAATATAAAGTAGTAAA
AATTGAACCATTAGGAGTAGCACCCACCAAGGCAAAGAGAAGAGTGGTGCAGAGAGAAAAAAGAGCAGTG
GGAATAGGAGCTTTGTTCCTTGGGTTCTTGGGAGCAGCAGGAAGCACTATGGGCGCAGCGTCAATGACGC
TGACGGTACAGGCCAGACAATTATTGTCTGGTATAGTGCAGCAGCAGAACAATTTGCTGAGGGCTATTGA
GGCGCAACAGCATCTGTTGCAACTCACAGTCTGGGGCATCAAGCAGCTCCAGGCAAGAATCCTGGCTGTG
GAAAGATACCTAAAGGATCAACAGCTCCTGGGGATTTGGGGTTGCTCTGGAAAACTCATTTGCACCACTG
CTGTGCCTTGGAATGCTAGTTGGAGTAATAAATCTCTGGAACAGATTTGGAATCACACGACCTGGATGGA
GTGGGACAGAGAAATTAACAATTACACAAGCTTAATACACTCCTTAATTGAAGAATCGCAAAACCAGCAA
GAAAAGAATGAACAAGAATTATTGGAATTAGATAAATGGGCAAGTTTGTGGAATTGGTTTAACATAACAA
ATTGGCTGTGGTATATAAAATTATTCATAATGATAGTAGGAGGCTTGGTAGGTTTAAGAATAGTTTTTGC
TGTACTTTCTATAGTGAATAGAGTTAGGCAGGGATATTCACCATTATCGTTTCAGACCCACCTCCCAACC
CCGAGGGGACCCGACAGGCCCGAAGGAATAGAAGAAGAAGGTGGAGAGAGAGACAGAGACAGATCCATTC
GATTAGTGAACGGATCGGCACTGCGTGCGCCAATTCTGCAGACAAATGGCAGTATTCATCCACAATTTTA
AAAGAAAAGGGGGGATTGGGGGGTACAGTGCAGGGGAAAGAATAGTAGACATAATAGCAACAGACATACA
AACTAAAGAATTACAAAAACAAATTACAAAAATTCAAAATTTTCGGGTTTATTACAGGGACAGCAGAGAT
CCAGTTTGGTTAGTACCGGGCCCGCTCTAGAGATCCGACGCCGCCATCTCTAGGCCCGCGCCGGCCCCCT
CGCACAGACTTGTGGGAGAAGCTCGGCTACTCCCCTGCCCCGGTTAATTTGCATATAATATTTCCTAGTA
ACTATAGAGGCTTAATGTGCGATAAAAGACAGATAATCTGTTCTTTTTAATACTAGCTACATTTTACATG
ATAGGCTTGGATTTCTATAAGAGATACAAATACTAAATTATTATTTTAAAAAACAGCACAAAAGGAAACT
CACCCTAACTGTAAAGTAATTGTGTGTTTTGAGACTATAAATATCCCTTGGAGAAAAGCCTTGTTTGCAG
CGTTCTTGCAAGTTATTCAAGAGATAACTTGCAAGAACGCTGCTTTTTTCTCGAGGTCGACGGTATCGAT
AAGCTCGCTTCACGAGATTCCAGCAGGTCGAGGGACCTAATAACTTCGTATAGCATACATTATACGAAGT
TATATTAAGGGTTCCAAGCTTAAGCGGCCGCGTGGATAACCGTATTACCGCCACATTGATTATTGACTAG
TTATTAATAGTAATCAATTACGGGGTCATTAGTTCATAGCCCATATATGGAGTTCCGCGTTACATAACTT
ACGGTAAATGGCCCGCCTGGCTGACCGCCCAACGACCCCCGCCCATTGACGTCAATAATGACGTATGTTC
CCATAGTAACGCCAATAGGGACTTTCCATTGACGTCAATGGGTGGAGTATTTACGGTAAACTGCCCACTT
GGCAGTACATCAAGTGTATCATATGCCAAGTACGCCCCCTATTGACGTCAATGACGGTAAATGGCCCGCC
TGGCATTATGCCCAGTACATGACCTTATGGGACTTTCCTACTTGGCAGTACATCTACGTATTAGTCATCG
CTATTACCATGGTCGAGGTGAGCCCCACGTTCTGCTTCACTCTCCCCATCTCCCCCCCCTCCCCACCCCC
AATTTTGTATTTATTTATTTTTTAATTATTTTGTGCAGCGATGGGGGCGGGGGGGGGGGGGGGGCGCGCG
CCAGGCGGGGCGGGGCGGGGCGAGGGGCGGGGCGGGGCGAGGCGGAGAGGTGCGGCGGCAGCCAATCAGA
GCGGCGCGCTCCGAAAGTTTCCTTTTATGGCGAGGCGGCGGCGGCGGCGGCCCTATAAAAAGCGAAGCGC
GCGGCGGGCGGGGAGTCGCTGCGACGCTGCCTTCGCCCCGTGCCCCGCTCCGCCGCCGCCTCGCGCCGCC
CGCCCCGGCTCTGACTGACCGCGTTACTCCCACAGGTGAGCGGGCGGGACGGCCCTTCTCCTCCGGGCTG
TAATTAGCGCTTGGTTTAATGACGGCTTGTTTCTTTTCTGTGGCTGCGTGAAAGCCTTGAGGGGCTCCGG
GAGGGCCCTTTGTGCGGGGGGAGCGGCTCGGGGGGTGCGTGCGTGTGTGTGTGCGTGGGGAGCGCCGCGT
GCGGCTCCGCGCTGCCCGGCGGCTGTGAGCGCTGCGGGCGCGGCGCGGGGCTTTGTGCGCTCCGCAGTGT
GCGCGAGGGGAGCGCGGCCGGGGGCGGTGCCCCGCGGTGCGGGGGGGGCTGCGAGGGGAACAAAGGCTGC
GTGCGGGGTGTGTGCGTGGGGGGGTGAGCAGGGGGTGTGGGCGCGTCGGTCGGGCTGCAACCCCCCCTGC
ACCCCCCTCCCCGAGTTGCTGAGCACGGCCCGGCTTCGGGTGCGGGGCTCCGTACGGGGCGTGGCGCGGG
GCTCGCCGTGCCGGGCGGGGGGTGGCGGCAGGTGGGGGTGCCGGGCGGGGCGGGGCCGCCTCGGGCCGGG
GAGGGCTCGGGGGAGGGGCGCGGCGGCCCCCGGAGCGCCGGCGGCTGTCGAGGCGCGGCGAGCCGCAGCC
ATTGCCTTTTATGGTAATCGTGCGAGAGGGCGCAGGGACTTCCTTTGTCCCAAATCTGTGCGGAGCCGAA
ATCTGGGAGGCGCCGCCGCACCCCCTCTAGCGGGCGCGGGGCGAAGCGGTGCGGCGCCGGCAGGAAGGAA
ATGGGCGGGGAGGGCCTTCGTGCGTCGCCGCGCCGCCGTCCCCTTCTCCCTCTCCAGCCTCGGGGCTGTC
CGCGGGGGGACGGCTGCCTTCGGGGGGGACGGGGCAGGGCGGGGTTCGGCTTCTGGCGTGTGACCGGCGG
CTCTAGAGCCTCTGCTAACCATGTTCATGCCTTCTTCTTTTTCCTACAGCTCCTGGGCAACGTGCTGGTT
ATTGTGCTGTCTCATCATTTTGGCAAAGAATTCGCGGCCGCTAGCGCTACCGGTCGCCACCATGGTGAGC
AAGGGCGAGGAGCTGTTCACCGGGGTGGTGCCCATCCTGGTCGAGCTGGACGGCGACGTAAACGGCCACA
AGTTCAGCGTGTCCGGCGAGGGCGAGGGCGATGCCACCTACGGCAAGCTGACCCTGAAGTTCATCTGCAC
CACCGGCAAGCTGCCCGTGCCCTGGCCCACCCTCGTGACCACCCTGACCTACGGCGTGCAGTGCTTCAGC
CGCTACCCCGACCACATGAAGCAGCACGACTTCTTCAAGTCCGCCATGCCCGAAGGCTACGTCCAGGAGC
GCACCATCTTCTTCAAGGACGACGGCAACTACAAGACCCGCGCCGAGGTGAAGTTCGAGGGCGACACCCT
GGTGAACCGCATCGAGCTGAAGGGCATCGACTTCAAGGAGGACGGCAACATCCTGGGGCACAAGCTGGAG
TACAACTACAACAGCCACAACGTCTATATCATGGCCGACAAGCAGAAGAACGGCATCAAGGTGAACTTCA
AGATCCGCCACAACATCGAGGACGGCAGCGTGCAGCTCGCCGACCACTACCAGCAGAACACCCCCATCGG
CGACGGCCCCGTGCTGCTGCCCGACAACCACTACCTGAGCACCCAGTCCGCCCTGAGCAAAGACCCCAAC
GAGAAGCGCGATCACATGGTCCTGCTGGAGTTCGTGACCGCCGCCGGGATCACTCTCGGCATGGACGAGC
TGTACAAGTAGGAATTCGTCGAGGGACCTAATAACTTCGTATAGCATACATTATACGAAGTTATACATGT
TTAAGGGTTCCGGTTCCACTAGGTACAATTCGATATCAAGCTTATCGATAATCAACCTCTGGATTACAAA
ATTTGTGAAAGATTGACTGGTATTCTTAACTATGTTGCTCCTTTTACGCTATGTGGATACGCTGCTTTAA
TGCCTTTGTATCATGCTATTGCTTCCCGTATGGCTTTCATTTTCTCCTCCTTGTATAAATCCTGGTTGCT
GTCTCTTTATGAGGAGTTGTGGCCCGTTGTCAGGCAACGTGGCGTGGTGTGCACTGTGTTTGCTGACGCA
ACCCCCACTGGTTGGGGCATTGCCACCACCTGTCAGCTCCTTTCCGGGACTTTCGCTTTCCCCCTCCCTA
TTGCCACGGCGGAACTCATCGCCGCCTGCCTTGCCCGCTGCTGGACAGGGGCTCGGCTGTTGGGCACTGA
CAATTCCGTGGTGTTGTCGGGGAAATCATCGTCCTTTCCTTGGCTGCTCGCCTGTGTTGCCACCTGGATT
CTGCGCGGGACGTCCTTCTGCTACGTCCCTTCGGCCCTCAATCCAGCGGACCTTCCTTCCCGCGGCCTGC
TGCCGGCTCTGCGGCCTCTTCCGCGTCTTCGCCTTCGCCCTCAGACGAGTCGGATCTCCCTTTGGGCCGC
CTCCCCGCATCGATACCGTCGACCTCGATCGAGACCTAGAAAAACATGGAGCAATCACAAGTAGCAATAC
AGCAGCTACCAATGCTGATTGTGCCTGGCTAGAAGCACAAGAGGAGGAGGAGGTGGGTTTTCCAGTCACA
CCTCAGGTACCTTTAAGACCAATGACTTACAAGGCAGCTGTAGATCTTAGCCACTTTTTAAAAGAAAAGG
GGGGACTGGAAGGGCTAATTCACTCCCAACGAAGACAAGATATCCTTGATCTGTGGATCTACCACACACA
AGGCTACTTCCCTGATTGGCAGAACTACACACCAGGGCCAGGGATCAGATATCCACTGACCTTTGGATGG
TGCTACAAGCTAGTACCAGTTGAGCAAGAGAAGGTAGAAGAAGCCAATGAAGGAGAGAACACCCGCTTGT
TACACCCTGTGAGCCTGCATGGGATGGATGACCCGGAGAGAGAAGTATTAGAGTGGAGGTTTGACAGCCG
CCTAGCATTTCATCACATGGCCCGAGAGCTGCATCCGGACTGTACTGGGTCTCTCTGGTTAGACCAGATC
TGAGCCTGGGAGCTCTCTGGCTAACTAGGGAACCCACTGCTTAAGCCTCAATAAAGCTTGCCTTGAGTGC
TTCAAGTAGTGTGTGCCCGTCTGTTGTGTGACTCTGGTAACTAGAGATCCCTCAGACCCTTTTAGTCAGT
GTGGAAAATCTCTAGCAGCATGTGAGCAAAAGGCCAGCAAAAGGCCAGGAACCGTAAAAAGGCCGCGTTG
CTGGCGTTTTTCCATAGGCTCCGCCCCCCTGACGAGCATCACAAAAATCGACGCTCAAGTCAGAGGTGGC
GAAACCCGACAGGACTATAAAGATACCAGGCGTTTCCCCCTGGAAGCTCCCTCGTGCGCTCTCCTGTTCC
GACCCTGCCGCTTACCGGATACCTGTCCGCCTTTCTCCCTTCGGGAAGCGTGGCGCTTTCTCATAGCTCA
CGCTGTAGGTATCTCAGTTCGGTGTAGGTCGTTCGCTCCAAGCTGGGCTGTGTGCACGAACCCCCCGTTC
AGCCCGACCGCTGCGCCTTATCCGGTAACTATCGTCTTGAGTCCAACCCGGTAAGACACGACTTATCGCC
ACTGGCAGCAGCCACTGGTAACAGGATTAGCAGAGCGAGGTATGTAGGCGGTGCTACAGAGTTCTTGAAG
TGGTGGCCTAACTACGGCTACACTAGAAGAACAGTATTTGGTATCTGCGCTCTGCTGAAGCCAGTTACCT
TCGGAAAAAGAGTTGGTAGCTCTTGATCCGGCAAACAAACCACCGCTGGTAGCGGTGGTTTTTTTGTTTG
CAAGCAGCAGATTACGCGCAGAAAAAAAGGATCTCAAGAAGATCCTTTGATCTTTTCTACGGGGTCTGAC
GCTCAGTGGAACGAAAACTCACGTTAAGGGATTTTGGTCATGAGATTATCAAAAAGGATCTTCACCTAGA
TCCTTTTAAATTAAAAATGAAGTTTTAAATCAATCTAAAGTATATATGAGTAAACTTGGTCTGACAGTTA
CCAATGCTTAATCAGTGAGGCACCTATCTCAGCGATCTGTCTATTTCGTTCATCCATAGTTGCCTGACTC
CCCGTCGTGTAGATAACTACGATACGGGAGGGCTTACCATCTGGCCCCAGTGCTGCAATGATACCGCGAG
ACCCACGCTCACCGGCTCCAGATTTATCAGCAATAAACCAGCCAGCCGGAAGGGCCGAGCGCAGAAGTGG
TCCTGCAACTTTATCCGCCTCCATCCAGTCTATTAATTGTTGCCGGGAAGCTAGAGTAAGTAGTTCGCCA
GTTAATAGTTTGCGCAACGTTGTTGCCATTGCTACAGGCATCGTGGTGTCACGCTCGTCGTTTGGTATGG
CTTCATTCAGCTCCGGTTCCCAACGATCAAGGCGAGTTACATGATCCCCCATGTTGTGCAAAAAAGCGGT
TAGCTCCTTCGGTCCTCCGATCGTTGTCAGAAGTAAGTTGGCCGCAGTGTTATCACTCATGGTTATGGCA
GCACTGCATAATTCTCTTACTGTCATGCCATCCGTAAGATGCTTTTCTGTGACTGGTGAGTACTCAACCA
AGTCATTCTGAGAATAGTGTATGCGGCGACCGAGTTGCTCTTGCCCGGCGTCAATACGGGATAATACCGC
GCCACATAGCAGAACTTTAAAAGTGCTCATCATTGGAAAACGTTCTTCGGGGCGAAAACTCTCAAGGATC
TTACCGCTGTTGAGATCCAGTTCGATGTAACCCACTCGTGCACCCAACTGATCTTCAGCATCTTTTACTT
TCACCAGCGTTTCTGGGTGAGCAAAAACAGGAAGGCAAAATGCCGCAAAAAAGGGAATAAGGGCGACACG
GAAATGTTGAATACTCATACTCTTCCTTTTTCAATATTATTGAAGCATTTATCAGGGTTATTGTCTCATG
AGCGGATACATATTTGAATGTATTTAGAAAAATAAACAAATAGGGGTTCCGCGCACATTTCCCCGAAAAG
TGCCACCTGAC
