>Addgene plasmid #59359 | pLenLox_U6 Nlgn3 | addgene partial sequence | sequence record 116134 | pCAG-F 5'-GCAACGTGCTGGTTATTGTG-3'
GGTCGCCACCATGGTGAGCAAGGGCGAGGAGCTGTTCACCGGGGTGGTGCCCATCCTGGTCGAGCTGGAC
GGCGACGTAAACGGCCACAAGTTCAGCGTGTCCGGCGAGGGCGAGGGCGATGCCACCTACGGCAAGCTGA
CCCTGAAGTTCATCTGCACCACCGGCAAGCTGCCCGTGCCCTGGCCCACCCTCGTGACCACCCTGACCTA
CGGCGTGCAGTGCTTCAGCCGCTACCCCGACCACATGAAGCAGCACGACTTCTTCAAGTCCGCCATGCCC
GAAGGCTACGTCCAGGAGCGCACCATCTTCTTCAAGGACGACGGCAACTACAAGACCCGCGCCGAGGTGA
AGTTCGAGGGCGACACCCTGGTGAACCGCATCGAGCTGAAGGGCATCGACTTCAAGGAGGACGGCAACAT
CCTGGGGCACAAGCTGGAGTACAACTACAACAGCCACAACGTCTATATCATGGCCGACAAGCAGAAGAAC
GGCATCAAGGTGAACTTCAAGATCCGCCACAACATCGAGGACGGCAGCGTGCAGCTCGCCGACCACTACC
AGCAGAACACCCCCATCGGCGACGGCCCCGTGCTGCTGCCCGACAACCACTACCTGAGCACCCAGTCCGC
CCTGAGCAAAGACCCCAACGAGAAGCGCGATCACATGGTCCTGCTGGAGTTCGTGACCGCCGCCGGGATC
ACTCTCGG
