>Addgene plasmid #59359 | pLenLox_U6 Nlgn3 | addgene partial sequence | sequence record 119116 | pLLU-5 5'-cacagacttgtgggagaagc-3'
TATAATATTTCCTAGTAACTATAGAGGCTTAATGTGCGATAAAAGACAGATAATCTGTTCTTTTTAATAC
TAGCTACATTTTACATGATAGGCTTGGATTTCTATAAGAGATACAAATACTAAATTATTATTTTAAAAAA
CAGCACAAAAGGAAACTCACCCTAACTGTAAAGTAATTGTGTGTTTTGAGACTATAAATATCCCTTGGAG
AAAAGCCTTGTTTGCAGCGTTCTTGCAAGTTATTCAAGAGATAACTTGCAAGAACGCTGCTTTTTTCTCN
AGGTCGACGGTATC
